Addgene plasmid #231301: pAVEC2_C-TurboID
Purpose: (Empty Backbone) For transiently expressing fusion proteins with C terminal TurboID for proximity labeling in plants (includes p19 silencing suppressor)
Depositing lab: Jacob Brunkard. Depositing organization: University of Wisconsin, Madison. Publication: Seamless, modular binary vectors for plant cell and molecular biology. Greenhalgh R, Horner W, Klimpel KA, Chatterjee S, Scarpin MR, Brunkard JO. Plant Biotechnol J. 2025 Jun 26. doi: 10.1111/pbi.70233. PubMed 40574375.
Backbone
  Vector backbone: Backbone assembled from fragments of pENTR, pEG103, and NPTII
  Vector type: Plant Expression
  Tag / fusion protein: TurboID (C terminal on insert)
Growth in bacteria
  Bacterial resistance: Kanamycin, 50 μg/mL
  Growth temperature: 37°C
  Growth strain: DH5alpha
  Copy number: Unknown
Gene/Insert
  Gene/Insert name: None
  Mutation: N/A
  Tag / fusion protein: TurboID (C terminal on insert)
Terms and licenses: Academic/Nonprofit Terms; Industry Terms: Not Available to Industry
Depositor comments: No gene inserted in primary locus, this is a vector backbone. pAVEC2 has a p19 expression cassette (TBSV p19 silencing supressor from tomato bushy stunt virus) inserted into a secondary locus for increased protein expression in plant transient expression experiments.
How to cite: pAVEC2_C-TurboID was a gift from Jacob Brunkard (Addgene plasmid # 231301 ; http://n2t.net/addgene:231301 ; RRID:Addgene_231301)
