[The description below was written by a language model from this plasmid's Addgene catalogue record and pLannotate feature annotations shown in this document.]
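Description:
pAVEC2_C-TurboID is an empty plant expression backbone of the binary (T-DNA) type, built for transient expression of proteins fused at their C terminus to the TurboID biotin ligase for proximity labeling in plants. According to the record, the backbone was assembled from fragments of pENTR, pEG103 and an NPTII sequence. The annotated 8,770 nt sequence carries a high-copy ColE1/pUC-type origin for propagation in E. coli, together with the pVS1 replication module (StaA stability protein, RepA and oriV), which is the usual means of maintaining binary vectors in Agrobacterium. Bacterial selection is by kanamycin, through an aph(3')-Ia KanR gene. Two tandem octopine-type left border repeats are annotated. No right border and no plant selectable marker were called by the annotation tool, which fits a vector meant for transient rather than stable expression, although the automated table may simply be incomplete.

The main expression cassette consists of a CaMV 35S promoter preceded by an additional 35S fragment (a duplicated-enhancer style arrangement), the TMV Ω translational enhancer, a short unannotated gap where a gene of interest is presumably inserted, a coding sequence annotated as E. coli birA, and a CaMV polyadenylation signal. The birA hit corresponds to TurboID, which is an engineered BirA derivative that promiscuously biotinylates nearby proteins. A second cassette on the opposite strand encodes the tomato bushy stunt virus p19 protein, terminated by the Arabidopsis HSP18.2 terminator. Its promoter is not annotated. p19 sequesters siRNAs and suppresses post-transcriptional gene silencing, which raises fusion protein accumulation in transient expression experiments without needing a separate p19 helper construct.
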