Features (pLannotate 1.2.2; 14 found; start..end, strand, type, name):
      1..589     +  rep_origin     ori: high-copy-number ColE1/pMB1/pBR322/pUC origin of replication
    827..1456    +  CDS            pVS1 StaA: stability protein from the Pseudomonas plasmid pVS1 (Heeb et al., 2000)
   1885..2958    +  CDS            pVS1 RepA: replication protein from the Pseudomonas plasmid pVS1 (Heeb et al., 2000)
   3024..3218    +  rep_origin     pVS1 oriV: origin of replication for the Pseudomonas plasmid pVS1 (Heeb et al., 2000)
   3385..3408    +  misc_feature   LB T-DNA repeat: left border repeat from octopine Ach5 T-DNA
   3430..3453    +  misc_feature   LB T-DNA repeat: left border repeat from octopine Ach5 T-DNA
   3542..3790    -  terminator     HSP terminator: efficient transcription terminator from the Arabidopsis thaliana heat shock protein 18.2 gene (Nagaya et al., 2010)
   3795..4310    -  CDS            P19_TBSVC: Experimental evidence at protein level: Swiss-Prot protein existence level 1. Acts as a suppressor of RNA-mediated gene silencing, also known as post-transcriptional gene silencing (PTGS), a mechanism of plant viral defense that limits the accumulation of viral RNAs. Binds to short interfering RNAs (siRNAs) with high affinity. Acts as a molecular caliper to specifically select siRNAs based on the length of the duplex region of the RNA (By similarity). From Tomato bushy stunt virus (strain Cherry) (TBSV).
   5563..5863    +  promoter       CaMV 35S promoter (fragment): strong constitutive promoter from cauliflower mosaic virus
   5864..6205    +  promoter       CaMV 35S promoter: strong constitutive promoter from cauliflower mosaic virus
   6221..6276    +  misc_feature   TMV Ω: translational enhancer from the tobacco mosaic virus 5'-leader sequence (Gallie et al., 1988)
   6397..7353    +  CDS            birA: BIRA_ECOLI - Also known as bioR, dhbB. Experimental evidence at protein level: Swiss-Prot protein existence level 1. Acts both as a biotin--[acetyl-CoA-carboxylase] ligase and a biotin-operon repressor. In the presence of ATP, BirA activates biotin to form the BirA-biotinyl-5'-adenylate (BirA-bio-5'-AMP or holoBirA) complex. HoloBirA can either transfer the biotinyl moiety to the biotin carboxyl carrier protein (BCCP) subunit of acetyl-CoA carboxylase, or bind to the biotin operator site and inhibit transcription of the operon. From Escherichia coli (strain K12).
   7440..7599    +  polyA_signal   CaMV poly(A) signal (fragment): cauliflower mosaic virus polyadenylation signal
   7815..8624    +  CDS            KanR: aminoglycoside phosphotransferase; aph(3')-Ia; confers resistance to kanamycin in bacteria or G418 (Geneticin®) in eukaryotes
>Addgene plasmid #231301 | pAVEC2_C-TurboID | addgene full sequence | sequence record 458412 | Addgene NGS Result
TTGAGATCCTTTTTTTCTGCGCGTAATCTGCTGCTTGCAAACAAAAAAACCACCGCTACCAGCGGTGGTT
TGTTTGCCGGATCAAGAGCTACCAACTCTTTTTCCGAAGGTAACTGGCTTCAGCAGAGCGCAGATACCAA
ATACTGTTCTTCTAGTGTAGCCGTAGTTAGGCCACCACTTCAAGAACTCTGTAGCACCGCCTACATACCT
CGCTCTGCTAATCCTGTTACCAGTGGCTGCTGCCAGTGGCGATAAGTCGTGTCTTACCGGGTTGGACTCA
AGACGATAGTTACCGGATAAGGCGCAGCGGTCGGGCTGAACGGGGGGTTCGTGCACACAGCCCAGCTTGG
AGCGAACGACCTACACCGAACTGAGATACCTACAGCGTGAGCTATGAGAAAGCGCCACGCTTCCCGAAGG
GAGAAAGGCGGACAGGTATCCGGTAAGCGGCAGGGTCGGAACAGGAGAGCGCACGAGGGAGCTTCCAGGG
GGAAACGCCTGGTATCTTTATAGTCCTGTCGGGTTTCGCCACCTCTGACTTGAGCGTCGATTTTTGTGAT
GCTCGTCAGGGGGGCGGAGCCTATGGAAAAACGCCAGCAACGCGGCCTTTTTACGGTTCCTGGCCTTTTG
CTGGCCTTTTGCTCACATGTTCTTTCCTGCGTTATCCCCTGATTCTGTGGATAACCGTATTACCGCCTTT
GAGTGACTGAAGAACCGAGCGCCGCCGTCTAAAAAGGTGATGTGTATTTGAGTAAAACAGCTTGCGTCAT
GCGGTCGCTGCGTATATGATGCGATGAGTAAATAAACAAATACGCAAGGGGAACGCATGAAGGTTATCGC
TGTACTTAACCAGAAAGGCGGGTCAGGCAAGACGACCATCGCAACCCATCTAGCCCGCGCCCTGCAACTC
GCCGGGGCCGATGTTCTGTTAGTCGATTCCGATCCCCAGGGCAGTGCCCGCGATTGGGCGGCCGTGCGGG
AAGATCAACCGCTAACCGTTGTCGGCATCGACCGCCCGACGATTGACCGCGACGTGAAGGCCATCGGCCG
GCGCGACTTCGTAGTGATCGACGGAGCGCCCCAGGCGGCGGACTTGGCTGTGTCCGCGATCAAGGCAGCC
GACTTCGTGCTGATTCCGGTGCAGCCAAGCCCTTACGACATATGGGCCACCGCCGACCTGGTGGAGCTGG
TTAAGCAGCGCATTGAGGTCACGGATGGAAGGCTACAAGCGGCCTTTGTCGTGTCGCGGGCGATCAAAGG
CACGCGCATCGGCGGTGAGGTTGCCGAGGCGCTGGCCGGGTACGAGCTGCCCATTCTTGAGTCCCGTATC
ACGCAGCGCGTGAGCTACCCAGGCACTGCCGCCGCCGGCACAACCGTTCTTGAATCAGAACCCGAGGGCG
ACGCTGCCCGCGAGGTCCAGGCGCTGGCCGCTGAAATTAAATCAAAACTCATTTGAGTTAATGAGGTAAA
GAGAAAATGAGCAAAAGCACAAACACGCTAAGTGCCGGCCGTCCGAGCGCACGCAGCAGCAAGGCTGCAA
CGTTGGCCAGCCTGGCAGACACGCCAGCCATGAAGCGGGTCAACTTTCAGTTGCCGGCGGAGGATCACAC
CAAGCTGAAGATGTACGCGGTACGCCAAGGCAAGACCATTACCGAGCTGCTATCTGAATACATCGCGCAG
CTACCAGAGTAAATGAGCAAATGAATAAATGAGTAGATGAATTTTAGCGGCTAAAGGAGGCGGCATGGAA
AATCAAGAACAACCAGGCACCGACGCCGTGGAATGCCCCATGTGTGGAGGAACGGGCGGTTGGCCAGGCG
TAAGCGGCTGGGTTGCCTGCCGGCCCTGCAATGGCACTGGAACCCCCAAGCCCGAGGAATCGGCGTGAGC
GGTCGCAAACCATCCGGCCCGGTACAAATCGGCGCGGCGCTGGGTGATGACCTGGTGGAGAAGTTGAAGG
CCGCGCAGGCCGCCCAGCGGCAACGCATCGAGGCAGAAGCACGCCCCGGTGAATCGTGGCAAGCGGCCGC
TGATCGAATCCGCAAAGAATCCCGGCAACCGCCGGCAGCCGGTGCGCCGTCGATTAGGAAGCCGCCCAAG
GGCGACGAGCAACCAGATTTTTTCGTTCCGATGCTCTATGACGTGGGCACCCGCGATAGTCGCAGCATCA
TGGACGTGGCCGTTTTCCGTCTGTCGAAGCGTGACCGACGAGCTGGCGAGGTGATCCGCTACGAGCTTCC
AGACGGGCACGTAGAGGTTTCCGCAGGGCCGGCCGGCATGGCCAGTGTGTGGGATTACGACCTGGTACTG
ATGGCGGTTTCCCATCTAACCGAATCCATGAACCGATACCGGGAAGGGAAGGGAGACAAGCCCGGCCGCG
TGTTCCGTCCACACGTTGCGGACGTACTCAAGTTCTGCCGGCGAGCCGATGGCGGAAAGCAGAAAGACGA
CCTGGTAGAAACCTGCATTCGGTTAAACACCACGCACGTTGCCATGCAGCGTACGAAGAAGGCCAAGAAC
GGCCGCCTGGTGACGGTATCCGAGGGTGAAGCCTTGATTAGCCGCTACAAGATCGTAAAGAGCGAAACCG
GGCGGCCGGAGTACATCGAGATCGAGCTAGCTGATTGGATGTACCGCGAGATCACAGAAGGCAAGAACCC
GGACGTGCTGACGGTTCACCCCGATTACTTTTTGATCGATCCCGGCATCGGCCGTTTTCTCTACCGCCTG
GCACGCCGCGCCGCAGGCAAGGCAGAAGCCAGATGGTTGTTCAAGACGATCTACGAACGCAGTGGCAGCG
CCGGAGAGTTCAAGAAGTTCTGTTTCACCGTGCGCAAGCTGATCGGGTCAAATGACCTGCCGGAGTACGA
TTTGAAGGAGGAGGCGGGGCAGGCTGGCCCGATCCTAGTCATGCGCTACCGCAACCTGATCGAGGGCGAA
GCATCCGCCGGTTCCTAATGTACGGAGCAGATGCTAGGGCAAATTGCCCTAGCAGGGGAAAAAGGTCGAA
AAGGTCTCTTTCCTGTGGATAGCACGTACATTGGGAACCCAAAGCCGTACATTGGGAACCGGAACCCGTA
CATTGGGAACCCAAAGCCGTACATTGGGAACCGGTCACACATGTAAGTGACTGATATAAAAGAGAAAAAA
GGCGATTTTTCCGCCTAAAACTCTTTAAAACTTATTAAAACTCTTAAAACCCGCCTGGCCTGTGCATAAC
TGTCTGGCCAGCGCACAGCCGAAGAGCTGCAAAAAGCGCCTACCCTTCGGTCGCTGCGCTCCCTACGCCC
CGCCGCTTCGCGTCGGCCTATCGCGGCCGCTGGCCGCTCAAAAATGGCTGGCCTACGGCCAGGCAATCTA
CCAGCGCGCGGACAAGCTAGGATTGGCAGGATATATTCAGTTGTAAATGCGAGCTGTTGGCTGGCTGGTG
GCAGGATATATTCAGTTGTAAATAAATTGACGCTTAGACAACTTAATAACACATTGCGGACGTTTTTAAT
GTACTGAATTAACGCCGAATTAATTCGAGCTCTCTAGAAAGCTTATCTTTAATCATATTCCATAGTCCAT
ACCATAGCACATACAGTAGTTATATGCTGCAGAAGAGATCCAACAAAACATTCACAATGGATTATAGAAA
CATTTGTTTATTCATTATAATGAGATCTTACATTCATTTAATATTAGAAAAAGCCACAAATTCATAACAC
AACAAGCCAAGAAGAAAACACAAACTTAAGCACACAAGCTTTTTATTTGACACACCAAATATTTCATCTT
CATCTTCATATTTACTCGCTTTCTTTTTCGAAGGTCTCAGTACCTTCAGGGCATCCTCTTGATACATTAC
TTTCCACTTCGATTGGGGCAAGCTGTAGCAGTTCTTGCTTAGACCGAATTGCCATCTCACAGAGATGCTG
AAGAGTTCGCGACCCTCCAGAAACGGTGATACTAACTCCTCGAAACCGAATACTATAGGTACATCCGATC
TGGTCGAAACCGAAAAATCGAGATGCTGCATAGTTAACCGAATCTCCCGTCCAAGATCCAAGGACTCTGT
GCAGTGAAGCTTCCGTCCTGTCGTATCTGAGATATCTCTTAAATACAACTTTCCCGAAACCCCAGCTTTC
CTTGAAACCAAGGGGATTATCTTGATTCGAATTAGTCTCATCGTTATGTAGCCGCCACTCAGTCCAACTC
GGACTTTCGTCAGGAAGTTTGAAGGGAGAAGTGGTACCTCCTGATCCTCCATCCCAACGTTCACTGTTAG
CTTGTTCCCTAGCGTCGTTTCCTTGTATAGCTCGTTCCATCTGTTAATCAGAAAAACTCAGATTAATCGA
CAAATTCGATCGCACAAACTAGAAACTAACACCAGATCTAGATAGAAATCACAAATCGAAGAGTAATTAT
TCGACAAAACTCAAATTATTTGAACAAATCGGATGATATCTATGAAACCCTAATCGAGAATTAAGATGAT
ATCTAACGATCAAACCCAGAAAATCGTCTTCGATCTAAGATTAACAGAATCTAAACCAAAGAACATATAC
GAAATTGGGATCGAACGAAAACAAAATCGAAGATTTTGAGAGAATAAGGAACACAGAAATTTACCTTCAT
CACGGTAGAGAGAATTGAGAGAAAGTTTTTAAGATTTTGAGAAATTGAAATCTGAATTGTGAAGAAGAAG
AGCTCTTTGGGTATTGTTTTATAGAAGAAGAAGAAGAAAAGACGAGGACGACTAGGTCACGAGAAAGCTA
AGGCGGTGAAGCAATAGCTAATAATAAAATGACACGTGTATTGAGCGTTGTTTACACGCAAAGTTGTTTT
TGGCTAATTGCCTTATTTTTAGGTTGAGGAAAAGTATTTGTGCTTTGAGTTGATAAACACGACTCGTGTG
TGCCGGCTGCAACCACTTTGACGCCGTTTATTACTGACTCGTCGACTCGAGACTAGAGCCAAGCTGATCT
CCTTTGCCCCGGAGATCACCATGGACGACTTTCTCTATCTCTACGATCTAGGAAGAAAGTTCGACGGAGA
AGGTGACGATACCATGTTCACCACCGATAATGAGAAGATTAGCCTCTTCAATTTCAGAAAGAATGCTGAC
CCACAGATGGTTAGAGAGGCTTACGCGGCAGGTCTCATCAAGACGATCTACCCGAGTAATAATCTCCAGG
AGATCAAATACCTTCCCAAGAAGGTTAAAGATGCAGTCAAAAGATTCAGGACTAACTGCATCAAGAACAC
AGAGAAAGATATATTTCTCAAGATCAGAAGTACTATTCCAGTATGGACGATTCAAGGCTTGCTTCATAAA
CCAAGGCAAGTAATAGAGATTGGAGTCTCTAAGAAAGTAGTTCCTACTGAATCAAAGGCCATGGAGTCAA
AAATTCAGATCGAGGATCTAACAGAACTCGCCGTGAAGACTGGCGAACAGTTCATACAGAGTCTTTTACG
ACTCAATGACAAGAAGAAAATCTTCGTCAACATGGTGGAGCACGACACTCTCGTCTACTCCAAGAATATC
AAAGATACAGTCTCAGAAGACCAAAGGGCTATTGAGACTTTTCAACAAAGGGTAATATCGGGAAACCTCC
TCGGATTCCATTGCCCAGCTATCTGTCACTTCATCAAAAGGACAGTAGAAAAGGAAGGTGGCACCTACAA
ATGCCATCATTGCGATAAAGGAAAGGCTATCGTTCAAGATGCCTCTGCCGACAGTGGTCCCAAAGATGGA
CCCCCACCCACGAGGAGCATCGTGGAAAAAGAAGACGTTCCAACCACGTCTTCAAAGCAAGTGGATTGAT
GTGATATCTCCACTGACGTAAGGGATGACGCACAATCCCACTATCCTTCGCAATGAGACTTTTCAACAAA
GGGTAATATCGGGAAACCTCCTCGGATTCCATTGCCCAGCTATCTGTCACTTCATCAAAAGGACAGTAGA
AAAGGAAGGTGGCACCTACAAATGCCATCATTGCGATAAAGGAAAGGCTATCGTTCAAGATGCCTCTGCC
GACAGTGGTCCCAAAGATGGACCCCCACCCACGAGGAGCATCGTGGAAAAAGAAGACGTTCCAACCACGT
CTTCAAAGCAAGTGGATTGATGTGATATCTCCACTGACGTAAGGGATGACGCACAATCCCACTATCCTTC
GCAAGACCCTTCCTCTATATAAGGAAGTTCATTTCATTTGGAGAGAGGCCTATTTTTACAACAATTACCA
ACAACAACAAACAACAAACAACATTACAATTACTATTTACAATTACAGGCCTCCCGGGTCAGGAAGCGAA
ACACCAGGAACATCAGAAAGTGCAACACCAGAATCTGGATCCGGCTCTGAAACTCCTGGTACTAGTGAAT
CGGCTACCCCTGAATCAGGGTCCTCTAAAGATAACACTGTTCCATTGAAACTCATCGCTCTCCTCGCTAA
CGGTGAGTTCCACTCTGGTGAGCAGCTCGGTGAGACTTTAGGTATGTCTCGTGCTGCTATCAACAAGCAC
ATCCAGACTTTACGTGATTGGGGAGTTGATGTTTTCACTGTTCCAGGAAAGGGTTACTCTTTACCAGAGC
CAATCCCATTATTGAACGCTAAGCAGATCTTGGGTCAGCTTGATGGAGGATCTGTTGCTGTTCTTCCAGT
TGTTGATTCTACTAACCAGTACCTTCTCGATCGTATTGGAGAGCTCAAGTCTGGTGATGCTTGCATTGCT
GAGTACCAGCAGGCAGGTCGTGGTTCTCGTGGTAGGAAGTGGTTCTCTCCATTCGGTGCAAACCTCTACC
TTTCTATGTTCTGGAGGCTTAAGAGGGGTCCAGCTGCTATTGGTCTTGGTCCAGTTATTGGTATTGTTAT
GGCTGAGGCTCTCAGGAAGCTCGGTGCTGATAAGGTTAGGGTGAAGTGGCCAAACGATCTCTACCTCCAG
GATAGGAAGTTGGCTGGTATTTTGGTGGAGCTTGCTGGAATTACTGGAGATGCTGCTCAGATTGTGATCG
GAGCTGGAATCAACGTGGCTATGAGGAGGGTCGAGGAGTCTGTCGTCAACCAGGGATGGATCACTCTTCA
GGAGGCTGGTATCAACCTTGATAGGAACACACTTGCTGCTACACTTATCAGGGAGCTTAGGGCTGCTCTT
GAGTTGTTCGAGCAAGAGGGTTTGGCTCCATACTTGCCAAGGTGGGAGAAGTTGGATAACTTCATCAACA
GGCCAGTCAAGTTGATCATCGGTGATAAGGAGATTTTCGGTATTTCTAGGGGTATTGATAAGCAAGGTGC
TTTGTTGTTGGAGCAAGATGGTGTTATCAAGCCATGGATGGGTGGTGAGATCTCTTTGAGGTCTGCTGAG
AAGTGATGAGGGTCCTCTGTCCTGATCACGGCCATGCTAGAGTCCGCAAAAATCACCAGTCTCTCTCTAC
AAATCTATCTCTCTCTATTTTTCTCCAGAATAATGTGTGAGTAGTTCCCAGATAAGGGAATTAGGGTTCT
TATAGGGTTTCGCTCATGTGTTGAGCATATAAGAAACCCTTAGTATGTATTTGTATTTGTAAAATACTTC
TATCAATAAAATTTCTAATTCCTAAAACCAAAATCCAGTGACCTGGTAACCTGGCAGGATATATGCGGTT
GTAATTTTGGCAGGATATATGCGGTTGTAATTCATTTTTATTGTCTAAATTTCTGTATTTGTTTGTTTGC
AATTAGATCCACGTTGTGTCTCAAAATCTCTGATGTTACATTGCACAAGATAAAAATATATCATCATGAA
CAATAAAACTGTCTGCTTACATAAACAGTAATACAAGGGGTGTTATGAGCCATATTCAACGGGAAACGTC
GAGGCCGCGATTAAATTCCAACATGGATGCTGATTTATATGGGTATAAATGGGCTCGCGATAATGTCGGG
CAATCAGGTGCGACAATCTATCGCTTGTATGGGAAGCCCGATGCGCCAGAGTTGTTTCTGAAACATGGCA
AAGGTAGCGTTGCCAATGATGTTACAGATGAGATGGTCAGACTAAACTGGCTGACGGAATTTATGCCTCT
TCCGACCATCAAGCATTTTATCCGTACTCCTGATGATGCATGGTTACTCACCACTGCGATCCCCGGAAAA
ACAGCATTCCAGGTATTAGAAGAATATCCTGATTCAGGTGAAAATATTGTTGATGCGCTGGCAGTGTTCC
TGCGCCGGTTGCATTCGATTCCTGTTTGTAATTGTCCTTTTAACAGCGATCGCGTATTTCGTCTCGCTCA
GGCGCAATCACGAATGAATAACGGTTTGGTTGATGCGAGTGATTTTGATGACGAGCGTAATGGCTGGCCT
GTTGAACAAGTCTGGAAAGAAATGCATAAACTTTTGCCATTCTCACCGGATTCAGTCGTCACTCATGGTG
ATTTCTCACTTGATAACCTTATTTTTGACGAGGGGAAATTAATAGGTTGTATTGATGTTGGACGAGTCGG
AATCGCAGACCGATACCAGGATCTTGCCATCCTATGGAACTGCCTCGGTGAGTTTTCTCCTTCATTACAG
AAACGGCTTTTTCAAAAATATGGTATTGATAATCCTGATATGAATAAATTGCAGTTTCATTTGATGCTCG
ATGAGTTTTTCTAATCAGAATTGGTTAATTGGTTGTAACACTGGCAGAGCATTACGCTGACTTGACGGGA
CGGCGCAAGCTCATGACCAAAATCCCTTAACGTGAGTTACGCGTCGTTCCACTGAGCGTCAGACCCCGTA
GAAAAGATCAAAGGATCTTC
